Addgene plasmid #27393: pBB540
Depositing lab: Bernd Bukau. Depositing organization: Universitaet Heidelberg. Publication: Chaperone-based procedure to increase yields of soluble recombinant proteins produced in E. coli. de Marco A, Deuerling E, Mogk A, Tomoyasu T, Bukau B. BMC Biotechnol. 2007 Jun 12;7:32. doi: 10.1186/1472-6750-7-32. PubMed 17565681.
Backbone
  Vector backbone: N/A
  Backbone size w/o insert (bp): 7194
  Vector type: Bacterial Expression
Growth in bacteria
  Bacterial resistance: Chloramphenicol, 25 μg/mL
  Growth temperature: 37°C
  Growth strain: DH5alpha
  Copy number: Low Copy
Gene/Insert
  Gene/Insert name: grpE, clpB
  Species: E. coli
  Insert size (bp): 7194
  Cloning method: Restriction Enzyme
  Sequencing primers: 5′ N/A
Resource information
  A portion of this plasmid was derived from a plasmid made by: Dr. Bernd Bukau, ZMBH, University of Heidelberg
Terms and licenses: Academic/Nonprofit Terms; Industry Terms: Not Available to Industry
Depositor comments: Protocol for preparing proteins with improved solubility by co-expressing with molecular chaperones in Escherichia coli. de Marco A. Nat Protoc. 2007;2(10):2632-9.
How to cite: pBB540 was a gift from Bernd Bukau (Addgene plasmid # 27393 ; http://n2t.net/addgene:27393 ; RRID:Addgene_27393)
