[The description below was written by a language model from this plasmid's Addgene catalogue record and pLannotate feature annotations shown in this document.]
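Description:
pBB540 is a low-copy bacterial expression plasmid for co-producing two E. coli chaperone components, GrpE and ClpB. It replicates from the pSC101 origin together with the plasmid-encoded Rep101 (RepA) protein that this origin requires. Selection is by chloramphenicol, through a chloramphenicol acetyltransferase gene driven by its own cat promoter and followed by a lambda t0 terminator. The catalogue names no parental backbone and gives the same size for backbone and insert, so that figure evidently refers to the whole plasmid, which closely matches the annotated full sequence of about 7.2 kb.

The payload consists of two separate cassettes in the same orientation. The grpE coding sequence is preceded by a pair of lac operators and followed by lambda t0 and rrnB T1 terminators. The clpB coding sequence lies downstream behind its own pair of lac operators. The promoters themselves are not annotated, but the operator arrangement indicates lac repressor control and IPTG inducibility. No lacI gene appears in the feature table, so the repressor would presumably have to come from the host or another plasmid. Upstream of grpE, a further lac operator precedes a short fragment containing a Myc epitope sequence. This looks like a remnant of the parental vector, and the record does not explain it.

GrpE is the nucleotide exchange factor for DnaK. ClpB is an ATP-dependent disaggregase that works with the DnaK/DnaJ/GrpE system to solubilise and refold aggregated proteins. According to the associated publications, the plasmid belongs to a chaperone co-expression approach for increasing yields of soluble recombinant protein in E. coli. The pSC101 replicon and chloramphenicol marker should allow it to coexist with target-protein vectors that carry other origins and resistance markers.
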