Features (pLannotate 1.2.2; 16 found; start..end, strand, type, name):
     16..32      +  protein_bind   lac operator: The lac repressor binds to the lac operator to inhibit transcription in E. coli. This inhibition can be relieved by adding lactose or isopropyl-β-D-thiogalactopyranoside (IPTG). lac repressor encoded by lacI
     48..266     +  CDS            N-MYC2 (fragment): MYC2_MARMO - Protein inferred from homology: Swiss-Prot protein existence level 3. From Marmota monax (Woodchuck).
    234..263     +  CDS            Myc: Myc (human c-Myc proto-oncogene) epitope tag
    423..439     +  protein_bind   lac operator: The lac repressor binds to the lac operator to inhibit transcription in E. coli. This inhibition can be relieved by adding lactose or isopropyl-β-D-thiogalactopyranoside (IPTG). lac repressor encoded by lacI
    456..472     +  protein_bind   lac operator: The lac repressor binds to the lac operator to inhibit transcription in E. coli. This inhibition can be relieved by adding lactose or isopropyl-β-D-thiogalactopyranoside (IPTG). lac repressor encoded by lacI
    509..1099    +  CDS            grpE: GRPE_ECOBW - Experimental evidence at protein level: Swiss-Prot protein existence level 1. Participates actively in the response to hyperosmotic and heat shock by preventing the aggregation of stress-denatured proteins, in association with DnaK and GrpE. It is the nucleotide exchange factor for DnaK and may function as a thermosensor. Unfolded proteins bind initially to DnaJ; upon interaction with the DnaJ-bound protein, DnaK hydrolyzes its bound ATP, resulting in the formation of a stable complex. GrpE releases ADP from DnaK; ATP binding to DnaK triggers the release of the substrate protein,
   1150..1244    +  terminator     lambda t0 terminator: transcription terminator from phage lambda
   1260..1346    +  terminator     rrnB T1 terminator: Escherichia coli rrnB; transcription terminator T1 from the E. coli rrnB gene
   1395..1411    +  protein_bind   lac operator: The lac repressor binds to the lac operator to inhibit transcription in E. coli. This inhibition can be relieved by adding lactose or isopropyl-β-D-thiogalactopyranoside (IPTG). lac repressor encoded by lacI
   1428..1444    +  protein_bind   lac operator: The lac repressor binds to the lac operator to inhibit transcription in E. coli. This inhibition can be relieved by adding lactose or isopropyl-β-D-thiogalactopyranoside (IPTG). lac repressor encoded by lacI
   1493..4063    +  CDS            clpB: CLPB_ECOLI - Also known as htpM. Experimental evidence at protein level: Swiss-Prot protein existence level 1. Part of a stress-induced multi-chaperone system, it is involved in the recovery of the cell from heat-induced damage, in cooperation with DnaK, DnaJ and GrpE. Acts before DnaK, in the processing of protein aggregates. Protein binding stimulates the ATPase activity; ATP hydrolysis unfolds the denatured protein aggregates, which probably helps expose new hydrophobic binding sites on the surface of ClpB-bound aggregates, contributing to the solubilization and refolding of denatured prote
   4591..5541    -  CDS            Rep101: RepA protein needed for replication with the pSC101 origin; rep101
   5589..5811    -  rep_origin     pSC101 ori: low-copy replication origin that requires the Rep101 protein
   6303..6397    -  terminator     lambda t0 terminator: transcription terminator from phage lambda
   6418..7077    -  CDS            CmR: chloramphenicol acetyltransferase; cat; confers resistance to chloramphenicol
   7078..7180    -  promoter       cat promoter: promoter of the E. coli cat gene encoding chloramphenicol acetyltransferase
>Addgene plasmid #27393 | pBB540 | depositor full sequence | sequence record 44491 | pBB540 sequence 7203 bps
GACGTCTGTGTGGAATTGTGAGCGGATAACAAATTCACACAGGGCCCTCGGACACCGAGGAGAATGTCAA
GAGGCGAACACACAACGTCTTGGAGCGCCAGAGGAGGAACGAGCTAAAACGGAGCTTTTTTGCCCTGCGT
GACCAGATCCCGGAGTTGGAAAACAATGAAAAGGCCCCCAAGGTAGTTATCCTTAAAAAAGCCACAGCAT
ACATCCTGTCCGTCCAAGCAGAGGAGCAAAAGCTCATTTCTGAAGAGGACTTGTTGCGGAAACGACGAGA
ACAGTTGAAACACAAACTTGAACAGCTACGGAACTCTTGTGCGTAAGGAAAAGTAAGGAAAACGATTCCT
TCTAACAGAAATGTCCTGAGCAATCACCTATGAACTGTCGACTCGAGAAAATTTATCAAAAAGAGTGTTG
ACTTGTGAGCGGATAACAATGATACTTAGATTCAATTGTGAGCGGATAACAATTTCACACAGAATTCATT
AAAGAGGAGAAATTAACTATGAGTAGTAAAGAACAGAAAACGCCTGAGGGGCAAGCCCCGGAAGAAATTA
TCATGGATCAGCACGAAGAGATTGAGGCAGTTGAGCCAGAAGCTTCTGCTGAGCAGGTGGATCCGCGCGA
TGAAAAAGTTGCGAATCTCGAAGCTCAGCTGGCTGAAGCCCAGACCCGTGAACGTGACGGCATTTTGCGT
GTAAAAGCCGAAATGGAAAACCTGCGTCGTCGTACTGAACTGGATATTGAAAAAGCCCACAAATTCGCGC
TGGAGAAATTCATCAACGAATTGCTGCCGGTGATTGATAGCCTGGATCGTGCGCTGGAAGTGGCTGATAA
AGCTAACCCGGATATGTCTGCGATGGTTGAAGGCATTGAGCTGACGCTGAAGTCGATGCTGGATGTTGTG
CGTAAGTTTGGCGTTGAAGTGATCGCCGAAACTAACGTCCCACTGGACCCGAATGTGCATCAGGCCATCG
CAATGGTGGAATCTGATGACGTTGCGCCAGGTAACGTACTGGGCATTATGCAGAAGGGTTATACGCTGAA
TGGTCGTACGATTCGTGCGGCGATGGTTACTGTAGCGAAAGCAAAAGCTTAATTTCTGCTTTCGTAATAA
CTGCAGCCAAGCTTAATTAGCTGAGCTTGGACTCCTGTTGATAGATCCAGTAATGACCTCAGAACTCCAT
CTGGATTTGTTCAGAACGCTCGGTTGCCGCCGGGCGTTTTTTATTGGTGAGAATCCAAGCTAGAGGCATC
AAATAAAACGAAAGGCTCAGTCGAAAGACTGGGCCTTTCGTTTTATCTGTTGTTTGTCGGTGAACGCTCT
CCTGAGTAGGACAAATCCGCCGCCCTAGACCTAGTCGAGAAAATTTATCAAAAAGAGTGTTGACTTGTGA
GCGGATAACAATGATACTTAGATTCAATTGTGAGCGGATAACAATTTCACACAGAATTCATTAAAGAGGA
GAAAGGATCTATGGGAGGAGTTATGCGTCTGGATCGTCTTACTAATAAATTCCAGCTTGCTCTTGCCGAT
GCCCAATCACTTGCACTCGGGCACGACAACCAATTTATCGAACCACTTCATTTAATGAGCGCCCTGCTGA
ATCAGGAAGGGGGTTCGGTTAGTCCTTTATTAACATCCGCTGGCATAAATGCTGGCCAGTTGCGCACAGA
TATCAATCAGGCATTAAATCGTTTACCGCAGGTTGAAGGTACTGGTGGTGATGTCCAGCCATCACAGGAT
CTGGTGCGCGTTCTTAATCTTTGCGACAAGCTGGCGCAAAAACGTGGTGATAACTTTATCTCGTCAGAAC
TGTTCGTTCTGGCGGCACTTGAGTCTCGCGGCACGCTGGCCGACATCCTGAAAGCAGCAGGGGCGACCAC
CGCCAACATTACTCAAGCGATTGAACAAATGCGTGGAGGTGAAAGCGTGAACGATCAAGGTGCTGAAGAC
CAACGTCAGGCTTTGAAAAAATATACCATCGACCTTACCGAACGAGCCGAACAGGGCAAACTCGATCCGG
TGATTGGTCGTGATGAAGAAATTCGCCGTACCATTCAGGTGCTGCAACGTCGTACTAAAAATAACCCGGT
ACTGATTGGTGAACCCGGCGTCGGTAAAACTGCCATCGTTGAAGGTCTGGCGCAGCGTATTATCAACGGC
GAAGTGCCGGAAGGGTTGAAAGGCCGCCGGGTACTGGCGCTGGATATGGGCGCGCTGGTGGCTGGGGCGA
AATATCGCGGTGAGTTTGAAGAACGTTTAAAAGGCGTGCTTAACGATCTTGCCAAACAGGAAGGCAACGT
CATCCTATTTATCGACGAATTACATACCATGGTCGGCGCGGGTAAAGCCGATGGCGCAATGGACGCCGGA
AACATGCTGAAACCGGCGCTGGCGCGTGGTGAATTGCACTGCGTAGGTGCCACGACGCTTGACGAATATC
GCCAGTACATTGAAAAAGATGCTGCGCTGGAACGTCGTTTCCAGAAAGTGTTTGTTGCCGAGCCTTCTGT
TGAAGATACCATTGCGATTCTGCGTGGCCTGAAAGAACGTTACGAATTGCACCACCATGTGCAAATTACT
GACCCGGCAATTGTTGCAGCGGCGACGTTGTCTCATCGCTACATTGCTGACCGTCAGCTGCCGGATAAAG
CCATCGACCTGATCGATGAAGCAGCATCCAGCATTCGTATGCAGATTGACTCAAAACCAGAAGAACTCGA
CCGACTCGATCGTCGTATCATCCAGCTCAAACTGGAACAACAGGCGTTAATGAAAGAGTCTGATGAAGCC
AGTAAAAAACGTCTGGATATGCTCAACGAAGAACTGAGCGACAAAGAACGTCAGTACTCCGAGTTAGAAG
AAGAGTGGAAAGCAGAGAAGGCATCGCTTTCTGGTACGCAGACCATTAAAGCGGAACTGGAACAGGCGAA
AATCGCTATTGAACAGGCTCGCCGTGTGGGGGACCTGGCGCGGATGTCTGAACTGCAATACGGCAAAATC
CCGGAACTGGAAAAGCAACTGGAAGCCGCAACGCAGCTCGAAGGCAAAACTATGCGTCTGTTGCGTAATA
AAGTGACCGACGCCGAAATTGCTGAAGTGCTGGCGCGTTGGACGGGGATTCCGGTTTCTCGCATGATGGA
AAGCGAGCGCGAAAAACTGCTGCGTATGGAGCAAGAACTGCACCATCGCGTAATTGGTCAGAACGAAGCG
GTTGATGCGGTATCTAACGCTATTCGTCGTAGCCGTGCGGGGCTGGCGGATCCAAATCGCCCGATTGGTT
CATTCCTGTTCCTCGGCCCAACTGGTGTGGGGAAAACAGAGCTTTGTAAGGCGCTGGCGAACTTTATGTT
TGATAGCGACGAGGCGATGGTCCGTATCGATATGTCCGAGTTTATGGAGAAACACTCGGTGTCTCGTTTG
GTTGGTGCGCCTCCGGGATATGTCGGTTATGAAGAAGGTGGCTACCTGACCGAAGCGGTGCGTCGTCGTC
CGTATTCCGTCATCCTGCTGGATGAAGTGGAAAAAGCGCATCCGGATGTCTTCAACATTCTGTTGCAGGT
ACTGGATGATGGGCGTCTGACTGACGGGCAAGGGAGAACGGTCGACTTCCGTAATACGGTCGTCATTATG
ACCTCTAACCTCGGTTCCGATCTGATTCAGGAACGCTTCGGTGAACTGGATTATGCGCACATGAAAGAGC
TGGTGCTCGGTGTGGTAAGCCATAACTTCCGTCCGGAATTCATTAACCGTATCGATGAAGTGGTGGTCTT
CCATCCGCTGGGTGAACAGCACATTGCCTCGATTGCGCAGATTCAGTTGAAACGTCTGTACAAACGTCTG
GAAGAACGTGGTTATGAAATCCACATTTCTGACGAGGCGCTGAAACTGCTGAGCGAGAACGGTTACGATC
CGGTCTATGGTGCACGTCCTCTGAAACGTGCAATTCAGCAGCAGATCGAAAACCCGCTGGCACAGCAAAT
ACTGTCTGGTGAATTGGTTCCGGGTAAAGTGATTCGCCTGGAAGTTAATGAAGACCGGATTGTCGCCGTC
CAGTAATCTAGGGTACGGGTTTTGCTGCCCGCAAACGGGCTGTTCTGGTGTTGCTAGTTTGTTATCAGAA
TCGCAGATCCGGCTTCAGCCGGTTTGCCGGCTGAAAGCGCTATTTCTTCCAGAATTGCCATGATTTTTTC
CCCACGGGAGGCGTCACTGGCTCCCGTGTTGTCGGCAGCTTTGATTCGATAAGCAGCATCGCCTGTTTCA
GGCTGTCTATGTGTGACTGTTGAGCTGTAACAAGTTGTCTCAGGTGTTCAATTTCATGTTCTAGTTGCTT
TGTTTTACTGGTTTCACCTGTTCTATTAGGTGTTACATGCTGTTCATCTGTTACATTGTCGATCTGTTCA
TGGTGAACAGCTTTGAATGCACCAAAAACTCGTAAAAGCTCTGATGTATCTATCTTTTTTACACCGTTTT
CATCTGTGCATATGGACAGTTTTCCCTTTGATATGTAACGGTGAACAGTTGTTCTACTTTTGTTTGTTAG
TCTTGATGCTTCACTGATAGATACAAGAGCCATAAGAACCTCAGATCCTTCCGTATTTAGCCAGTATGTT
CTCTAGTGTGGTTCGTTGTTTTTGCGTGAGCCATGAGAACGAACCATTGAGATCATACTTACTTTGCATG
TCACTCAAAAATTTTGCCTCAAAACTGGTGAGCTGAATTTTTGCAGTTAAAGCATCGTGTAGTGTTTTTC
TTAGTCCGTTATGTAGGTAGGAATCTGATGTAATGGTTGTTGGTATTTTGTCACCATTCATTTTTATCTG
GTTGTTCTCAAGTTCGGTTACGAGATCCATTTGTCTATCTAGTTCAACTTGGAAAATCAACGTATCAGTC
GGGCGGCCTCGCTTATCAACCACCAATTTCATATTGCTGTAAGTGTTTAAATCTTTACTTATTGGTTTCA
AAACCCATTGGTTAAGCCTTTTAAACTCATGGTAGTTATTTTCAAGCATTAACATGAACTTAAATTCATC
AAGGCTAATCTCTATATTTGCCTTGTGAGTTTTCTTTTGTGTTAGTTCTTTTAATAACCACTCATAAATC
CTCATAGAGTATTTGTTTTCAAAAGACTTAACATGTTCCAGATTATATTTTATGAATTTTTTTAACTGGA
AAAGATAAGGCAATATCTCTTCACTAAAAACTAATTCTAATTTTTCGCTTGAGAACTTGGCATAGTTTGT
CCACTGGAAAATCTCAAAGCCTTTAACCAAAGGATTCCTGATTTCCACAGTTCTCGTCATCAGCTCTCTG
GTTGCTTTAGCTAATACACCATAAGCATTTTCCCTACTGATGTTCATCATCTGAGCGTATTGGTTATAAG
TGAACGATACCGTCCGTTCTTTCCTTGTAGGGTTTTCAATCGTGGGGTTGAGTAGTGCCACACAGCATAA
AATTAGCTTGGTTTCATGCTCCGTTAAGTCATAGCGACTAATCGCTAGTTCATTTGCTTTGAAAACAACT
AATTCAGACATACATCTCAATTGGTCTAGGTGATTTTAATCACTATACCAATTGAGATGGGCTAGTCAAT
GATAATTACTAGTCCTTTTCCCGGGAGATCTGGGTATCTGTAAATTCTGCTAGACCTTTGCTGGAAAACT
TGTAAATTCTGCTAGACCCTCTGTAAATTCCGCTAGACCTTTGTGTGTTTTTTTTGTTTATATTCAAGTG
GTTATAATTTATAGAATAAAGAAAGAATAAAAAAAGATAAAAAGAATAGATCCCAGCCCTGTGTATAACT
CACTACTTTAGTCAGTTCCGCAGTATTACAAAAGGATGTCGCAAACGCTGTTTGCTCCTCTACAAAACAG
ACCTTAAAACCCTAAAGGCTTAAGTAGCACCCTCGCAAGCTCGGGCAAATCGCTGAATATTCCTTTTGTC
TCCGACCATCAGGCACCTGAGTCGCTGTCTTTTTCGTGACATTCAGTTCGCTGCGCTCACGGCTCTGGCA
GTGAATGGGGGTAAATGGCACTACAGGCGCCTTTTATGGATTCATGCAAGGAAACTACCCATAATACAAG
AAAAGCCCGTCACGGGCTTCTCAGGGCGTTTTATGGCGGGTCTGCTATGTGGTGCTATCTGACTTTTTGC
TGTTCAGCAGTTCCTGCCCTCTGATTTTCCAGTCTGACCACTTCGGATTATCCCGTGACAGGTCATTCAG
ACTGGCTAATGCACCCAGTAAGGCAGCGGTATCATCAACAGGCTTACCCGTCTTACTGTCCCTAGTGCTT
GGATTCTCACCAATAAAAAACGCCCGGCGGCAACCGAGCGTTCTGAACAAATCCAGATGGAGTTCTGAGG
TCATTACTGGATCTATCAACAGGAGTCCAAGCGAGCTCGATATCAAATTACGCCCCGCCCTGCCACTCAT
CGCAGTACTGTTGTAATTCATTAAGCATTCTGCCGACATGGAAGCCATCACAAACGGCATGATGAACCTG
AATCGCCAGCGGCATCAGCACCTTGTCGCCTTGCGTATAATATTTGCCCATGGTGAAAACGGGGGCGAAG
AAGTTGTCCATATTGGCCACGTTTAAATCAAAACTGGTGAAACTCACCCAGGGATTGGCTGAGACGAAAA
ACATATTCTCAATAAACCCTTTAGGGAAATAGGCCAGGTTTTCACCGTAACACGCCACATCTTGCGAATA
TATGTGTAGAAACTGCCGGAAATCGTCGTGGTATTCACTCCAGAGCGATGAAAACGTTTCAGTTTGCTCA
TGGAAAACGGTGTAACAAGGGTGAACACTATCCCATATCACCAGCTCACCGTCTTTCATTGCCATACGGA
ATTCCGGATGAGCATTCATCAGGCGGGCAAGAATGTGAATAAAGGCCGGATAAAACTTGTGCTTATTTTT
CTTTACGGTCTTTAAAAAGGCCGTAATATCCAGCTGAACGGTCTGGTTATAGGTACATTGAGCAACTGAC
TGAAATGCCTCAAAATGTTCTTTACGATGCCATTGGGATATATCAACGGTGGTATATCCAGTGATTTTTT
TCTCCATTTTAGCTTCCTTAGCTCCTGAAAATCTCGATAACTCAAAAAATACGCCCGGTAGTGATCTTAT
TTCATTATGGTGAAAGTTGGAACCTCTTACGTGCCGATCAACGTCTCATTTTCGCCAGATATC
