>Addgene plasmid #27393 | pBB540 | addgene partial sequence | sequence record 46116 | CAT-R 5'-GCAACTGACTGAAATGCCTC-3'
ATCAACGGTGGTATATCCAGTGATTTTTTTCTCCATTTTAGCTTCCTTAGCTCCTGAAAATCTCGATAAC
TCAAAAAATACGCCCGGTAGTGATCTTATTTCATTATGGTGAAAGTTGGAACCTCTTACGTGCCGATCAA
CGTCTCATTTTCGCCAGATATCGACGTCTGTGTGGAATTGTGAGCGGATAACAAATTCACACAGGGCCCT
CGGACACCGAGGAGAATGTCAAGAGGCGAACACACAACGTCTTGGAGCGCCAGAGGAGGAACGAGCTAAA
ACGGAGCTTTTTTGCCCTGCGTGACCAGATCCCGGAGTTGGAAAACAATGAAAAGGCCCCCAAGGTAGTT
ATCCTTAAAAAAGCCACAGCATACATCCTGTCCGTCCAAGCAGAGGAGCAAAAGCTCATTTCTGAAGAGG
ACTTGTTGCGGAAACGACGAGAACAGTTGAAACACAAACTTGAACAGCTACGGAACTCTTGTGCGTAAGG
AAAAGTAAGGAAAACGATTCCTTCTAACAGAAATGTCCTGAGCAATCACCTATGAACTGTCGACTCGAGA
AAATTTATCAAAAAGAGTGTTGACTTGTGAGCGGATAACAATGATACTTAGATTCAATTGTGAGCGGATA
ACAATTTCACACAGAATTCATTAAAGAGGAGAAATTAACTATGAGTAGTAAAGAACAGAAAACGCCTGAG
GGGCAAGCCCCGGAAGAAATTATCATGGATCAGCACGAAGAGATTGAGGCAGTTGAGCCAGAAGCTTCTG
CTGAGCAGGTGGATCCGCGCGATGAAAAAGTTGCGAATCTCGAAGCTCAGCTGGCTGAAGCCCAGACCCG
TGAACGTGACGGCATTTTGCGTGTAAAAGCCGAAATGG
