>Addgene plasmid #27393 | pBB540 | addgene partial sequence | sequence record 46504 | Ec-clpB-F (5' attcgtatgcagattgactc 3')
GATCGTCGTATCATCCAGCTCAAACTGGAACAACAGGCGTTAATGAAAGAGTCTGATGAAGCCAGTAAAA
AACGTCTGGATATGCTCAACGAAGAACTGAGCGACAAAGAACGTCAGTACTCCGAGTTAGAAGAAGAGTG
GAAAGCAGAGAAGGCATCGCTTTCTGGTACGCAGACCATTAAAGCGGAACTGGAACAGGCGAAAATCGCT
ATTGAACAGGCTCGCCGTGTGGGGGACCTGGCGCGGATGTCTGAACTGCAATACGGCAAAATCCCGGAAC
TGGAAAAGCAACTGGAAGCCGCAACGCAGCTCGAAGGCAAAACTATGCGTCTGTTGCGTAATAAAGTGAC
CGACGCCGAAATTGCTGAAGTGCTGGCGCGTTGGACGGGGATTCCGGTTTCTCGCATGATGGAAAGCGAG
CGCGAAAAACTGCTGCGTATGGAGCAAGAACTGCACCATCGCGTAATTGGTCAGAACGAAGCGGTTGATG
CGGTATCTAACGCTATTCGTCGTAGCCGTGCGGGGCTGGCGGATCCAAATCGCCCGATTGGTTCATTCCT
GTTCCTCGGCCCAACTGGTGTGGGGAAAACAGAGCTTTGTAAGGCGCTGGCGAACTTTATGTTTGATAGC
GACGAGGCGATGGTCCGTATCGATATGTCCGAGTTTATGGAGAAACACTCGGTGTCTCGTTTGGTTGGTG
CGCCTCCGGGATATGTCGGTTATGAAGAAGGTGGCTACCTGACCGAAGCGGTGCGTCGTCGTCCGTATTC
CGTCATCCTGCTGGATGAAGTGGAAAAAGCGCATCCGGATGTCTTCAACATTCTGTTGCAGGTACTGGAT
GATGGGCGTCTGACTGACGGGC
